Addgene plasmid #144171: TFORF1337
Purpose: Lentiviral vector for overexpressing transcription factor ORFs with unique 24-bp barcodes. Barcodes facilitate identification of transcription factors in pooled screens.
Depositing lab: Feng Zhang. Depositing organization: Broad Institute. Publication: A transcription factor atlas of directed differentiation. Joung J, Ma S, Tay T, Geiger-Schuller KR, Kirchgatterer PC, Verdine VK, Guo B, Arias-Garcia MA, Allen WE, Singh A, Kuksenko O, Abudayyeh OO, Gootenberg JS, Fu Z, Macrae RK, Buenrostro JD, Regev A, Zhang F. Cell. 2023 Jan 5;186(1):209-229.e26. doi: 10.1016/j.cell.2022.11.026. PubMed 36608654.
Backbone
  Vector backbone: pLX_TRC317
  Backbone manufacturer: Broad Institute Genetic Perturbation Platform
  Backbone size w/o insert (bp): 8264
  Vector type: Mammalian Expression, Lentiviral
  Selectable markers: Puromycin
Growth in bacteria
  Bacterial resistance: Ampicillin, 100 μg/mL
  Growth temperature: 37°C
  Growth strain: NEB Stable
  Copy number: High Copy
Gene/Insert
  Gene/Insert name: ZBTB7A
  Species: H. sapiens (human)
  Insert size (bp): 1856
  Entrez Gene: ZBTB7A (a.k.a. FBI-1, FBI1, LRF, MNDLFH, TIP21, ZBTB7, ZNF857A, pokemon)
  Promoter: EF1a
  Cloning method: Unknown
  Sequencing primers: 5′ GGGTGGAGACTGAAGTTAGGCCAG; 3′ CACATAGCGTAAAAGGAGCAACATAG
Terms and licenses: Academic/Nonprofit Terms; Industry Terms: Not Available to Industry
Depositor comments: NM_001317990,NM_015898,XM_005259571,ENST00000322357,ENST00000601588 . The transcription factor ORF portion of this plasmid was synthesized by Genewiz. Please test multiple small colonies in case of plasmid recombination. To make this collection available in a timely manner, a portion of this collection was not fully sequenced by Addgene. If an Addgene verified full plasmid sequence is not available, please contact us prior to placing an order to request the full sequence.
How to cite: TFORF1337 was a gift from Feng Zhang (Addgene plasmid # 144171 ; http://n2t.net/addgene:144171 ; RRID:Addgene_144171)
