[The description below was written by a language model from this plasmid's Addgene catalogue record and pLannotate feature annotations shown in this document.]
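Description:
TFORF1337 is a third-generation-style, self-inactivating lentiviral expression plasmid built on the pLX_TRC317 backbone and carrying the human transcription factor ZBTB7A (also known as LRF, FBI-1 or Pokemon). It belongs to a barcoded transcription factor ORF collection in which each clone carries a unique 24-bp barcode so that the overexpressed factor can be identified in pooled screens. The barcode itself is not annotated in the feature table. In bacteria the plasmid is maintained through a high-copy ColE1/pUC-type origin and selected with ampicillin via the β-lactamase gene. An f1 origin and remnants of a lac/lacZα cloning region with T7 and T3 promoters are also present in the backbone. The depositor notes that the plasmid can recombine, as is common for LTR-containing vectors.

The viral genome is transcribed from an RSV promoter fused to a truncated HIV-1 5' LTR. It includes the Ψ packaging signal with a gag fragment, the Rev response element for nuclear export of the full-length RNA, and a cPPT/CTS, which aids nuclear import of the reverse-transcribed genome. It ends in a ΔU3 3' LTR followed by an SV40 polyadenylation signal. Within the proviral region there are two expression units. An SV40 early promoter drives puromycin N-acetyltransferase for selecting transduced mammalian cells, and the EF-1α promoter drives the ZBTB7A ORF. A WPRE downstream of the ORF enhances transcript stability and expression. No epitope tag or fluorescent reporter is annotated. The short U6 promoter and small t antigen fragments appear to be residual sequence matches rather than functional elements. The vector is intended for stable overexpression of ZBTB7A, individually or within pooled screens such as directed differentiation studies.
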