Features (pLannotate 1.2.2; 31 found; start..end, strand, type, name):
      5..231     +  promoter       RSV promoter: Rous sarcoma virus enhancer/promoter
    232..412     +  LTR            5' LTR (truncated): truncated 5' long terminal repeat (LTR) from HIV-1
    459..584     +  misc_feature   HIV-1 Ψ: packaging signal of human immunodeficiency virus type 1
    568..931     +  CDS            HIV-1 gag (fragment): gag protein from human immunodeficiency virus 1; gag
   1077..1310    +  misc_feature   RRE: The Rev response element (RRE) of HIV-1 allows for Rev-dependent mRNA export from the nucleus to the cytoplasm.
   1687..1713    +  CDS            Rev (fragment): human immunodeficiency virus 1 (HIV-1) Rev protein; rev; enhances nuclear export of unspliced and incompletely spliced viral mRNAs
   1720..1743    +  promoter       SV40 promoter (fragment): SV40 early promoter
   1744..1815    +  promoter       SV40 promoter (fragment): SV40 enhancer and early promoter
   1839..1974    +  rep_origin     SV40 ori: SV40 origin of replication
   2020..2616    +  CDS            PuroR (fragment): puromycin N-acetyltransferase; pac from Streptomyces; confers resistance to puromycin
   2665..2782    +  misc_feature   cPPT/CTS: central polypurine tract and central termination sequence of HIV-1
   2847..2913    +  CDS            small t antigen (fragment): SV40 (simian virus 40) small t antigen
   2920..4098    +  promoter       EF-1α promoter: strong constitutive promoter for human elongation factor EF-1α
   4115..5866    +  CDS            ZBTB7A: ZBT7A_HUMAN - Also known as FBI1, LRF From Homo sapiens (Human).
   5882..5935    +  promoter       U6 promoter (fragment): RNA polymerase III promoter for human U6 snRNA
   5977..6565    +  misc_feature   WPRE: woodchuck hepatitis virus posttranscriptional regulatory element
   6616..6635    +  misc_feature   cPPT/CTS (fragment): central polypurine tract and central termination sequence of HIV-1
   6637..6870    +  LTR            3' LTR (ΔU3): self-inactivating 3' long terminal repeat (LTR) from HIV-1
   6948..7069    +  polyA_signal   SV40 poly(A) signal: SV40 polyadenylation signal
   7109..7244    +  rep_origin     SV40 ori: SV40 origin of replication
   7265..7283    -  promoter       T7 promoter: promoter for bacteriophage T7 RNA polymerase
   7291..7446    +  CDS            lacZα (fragment): LacZα fragment of β-galactosidase; lacZ fragment
   7451..7879    +  rep_origin     f1 ori (sequence partly withheld): f1 bacteriophage origin of replication; arrow indicates direction of (+) strand synthesis
   7932..8036    +  promoter       AmpR promoter: bla
   8037..8897    +  CDS            AmpR: β-lactamase; bla; confers resistance to ampicillin, carbenicillin, and related antibiotics
   9068..9656    +  rep_origin     ori: high-copy-number ColE1/pMB1/pBR322/pUC origin of replication
   9839..9931    +  CDS            lacI (fragment): lac repressor; lacI; The lac repressor binds to the lac operator to inhibit transcription in E. coli. This inhibition can be relieved by adding lactose or isopropyl-β-D-thiogalactopyranoside (IPTG).
   9944..9965    +  protein_bind   CAP binding site: CAP binding activates transcription in the presence of cAMP. E. coli catabolite activator protein
   9980..10010   +  promoter       lac promoter: promoter for the E. coli lac operon
  10018..10034   +  protein_bind   lac operator: The lac repressor binds to the lac operator to inhibit transcription in E. coli. This inhibition can be relieved by adding lactose or isopropyl-β-D-thiogalactopyranoside (IPTG). lac repressor encoded by lacI
  10079..10097   +  promoter       T3 promoter: promoter for bacteriophage T3 RNA polymerase
>Addgene plasmid #144171 | TFORF1337 | addgene full sequence | sequence record 392332 | Addgene NGS Result
TTAATGTAGTCTTATGCAATACTCTTGTAGTCTTGCAACATGGTAACGATGAGTTAGCAACATGCCTTAC
AAGGAGAGAAAAAGCACCGTGCATGCCGATTGGTGGAAGTAAGGTGGTACGATCGTGCCTTATTAGGAAG
GCAACAGACGGGTCTGACATGGATTGGACGAACCACTGAATTGCCGCATTGCAGAGATATTGTATTTAAG
TGCCTAGCTCGATACATAAACGGGTCTCTCTGGTTAGACCAGATCTGAGCCTGGGAGCTCTCTGGCTAAC
TAGGGAACCCACTGCTTAAGCCTCAATAAAGCTTGCCTTGAGTGCTTCAAGTAGTGTGTGCCCGTCTGTT
GTGTGACTCTGGTAACTAGAGATCCCTCAGACCCTTTTAGTCAGTGTGGAAAATCTCTAGCAGTGGCGCC
CGAACAGGGACTTGAAAGCGAAAGGGAAACCAGAGGAGCTCTCTCGACGCAGGACTCGGCTTGCTGAAGC
GCGCACGGCAAGAGGCGAGGGGCGGCGACTGGTGAGTACGCCAAAAATTTTGACTAGCGGAGGCTAGAAG
GAGAGAGATGGGTGCGAGAGCGTCAGTATTAAGCGGGGGAGAATTAGATCGCGATGGGAAAAAATTCGGT
TAAGGCCAGGGGGAAAGAAAAAATATAAATTAAAACATATAGTATGGGCAAGCAGGGAGCTAGAACGATT
CGCAGTTAATCCTGGCCTGTTAGAAACATCAGAAGGCTGTAGACAAATACTGGGACAGCTACAACCATCC
CTTCAGACAGGATCAGAAGAACTTAGATCATTATATAATACAGTAGCAACCCTCTATTGTGTGCATCAAA
GGATAGAGATAAAAGACACCAAGGAAGCTTTAGACAAGATAGAGGAAGAGCAAAACAAAAGTAAGACCAC
CGCACAGCAAGCGGCCGCTGATCTTCAGACCTGGAGGAGGAGATATGAGGGACAATTGGAGAAGTGAATT
ATATAAATATAAAGTAGTAAAAATTGAACCATTAGGAGTAGCACCCACCAAGGCAAAGAGAAGAGTGGTG
CAGAGAGAAAAAAGAGCAGTGGGAATAGGAGCTTTGTTCCTTGGGTTCTTGGGAGCAGCAGGAAGCACTA
TGGGCGCAGCGTCAATGACGCTGACGGTACAGGCCAGACAATTATTGTCTGGTATAGTGCAGCAGCAGAA
CAATTTGCTGAGGGCTATTGAGGCGCAACAGCATCTGTTGCAACTCACAGTCTGGGGCATCAAGCAGCTC
CAGGCAAGAATCCTGGCTGTGGAAAGATACCTAAAGGATCAACAGCTCCTGGGGATTTGGGGTTGCTCTG
GAAAACTCATTTGCACCACTGCTGTGCCTTGGAATGCTAGTTGGAGTAATAAATCTCTGGAACAGATTTG
GAATCACACGACCTGGATGGAGTGGGACAGAGAAATTAACAATTACACAAGCTTAATACACTCCTTAATT
GAAGAATCGCAAAACCAGCAAGAAAAGAATGAACAAGAATTATTGGAATTAGATAAATGGGCAAGTTTGT
GGAATTGGTTTAACATAACAAATTGGCTGTGGTATATAAAATTATTCATAATGATAGTAGGAGGCTTGGT
AGGTTTAAGAATAGTTTTTGCTGTACTTTCTATAGTGAATAGAGTTAGGCAGGGATATTCACCATTATCG
TTTCAGACCCACCTCCCAACCCCGAGGGGACCCATGCATTGCATCTCAATTAGTCAGCAACCAGGTGTGG
AAAGTCCCCAGGCTCCCCAGCAGGCAGAAGTATGCAAAGCATGCGTCTCAATTAGTCAGCAACCATAGTC
CCGCCCCTAACTCCGCCCATCCCGCCCCTAACTCCGCCCAGTTCCGCCCATTCTCCGCCCCATGGCTGAC
TAATTTTTTTTATTTATGCAGAGGCCGAGGCCGCCTCGGCCTCTGAGCTATTCCAGAAGTAGTGAGGAGG
CTTTTTTGGAGGCCTAGGCTTTTGCAAAAAGCTTTCTAGAGGTACCACCGGAGCTTACCATGACCGAGTA
CAAGCCCACGGTGCGCCTCGCCACCCGCGACGACGTCCCCAGGGCCGTACGCACCCTCGCCGCCGCGTTC
GCCGACTACCCCGCCACGCGCCACACCGTCGATCCGGACCGCCACATCGAGCGGGTCACCGAGCTGCAAG
AACTCTTCCTCACGCGCGTCGGGCTCGACATCGGCAAGGTGTGGGTCGCGGACGACGGCGCCGCCGTGGC
GGTCTGGACCACGCCGGAGAGCGTCGAAGCGGGGGCGGTGTTCGCCGAGATCGGCCCGCGCATGGCCGAG
TTGAGCGGTTCCCGGCTGGCCGCGCAGCAACAGATGGAAGGCCTCCTGGCGCCGCACCGGCCCAAGGAGC
CCGCGTGGTTCCTGGCCACCGTCGGCGTCTCGCCCGACCACCAGGGCAAGGGTCTGGGCAGCGCCGTCGT
GCTCCCCGGAGTGGAGGCGGCCGAGCGCGCCGGGGTGCCCGCCTTCCTGGAGACCTCCGCGCCCCGCAAC
CTCCCCTTCTACGAGCGGCTCGGCTTCACCGTCACCGCCGACGTCGAGGTGCCCGAAGGACCGCGCACCT
GGTGCATGACCCGCAAGCCCGGTGCCAGTTAACGAATTCTAGATCTTGAGACAAATGGCAGTATTCATCC
ACAATTTTAAAAGAAAAGGGGGGATTGGGGGGTACAGTGCAGGGGAAAGAATAGTAGACATAATAGCAAC
AGACATACAAACTAAAGAATTACAAAAACAAATTACAAAAATTCAAAATTTTCGGGTTTATTACAGGGAC
AGCAGAGATCCACTTTGGCGCCGGCTCGAGGCCTGCAGGTGCAAAGATGGATAAAGTTTTAAACAGAGAG
GAATCTTTGCAGCTAATGGACCTTCTAGGTCTTGAAAGGAGTGGGAATTGGCTCCGGTGCCCGTCAGTGG
GCAGAGCGCACATCGCCCACAGTCCCCGAGAAGTTGGGGGGAGGGGTCGGCAATTGAACCGGTGCCTAGA
GAAGGTGGCGCGGGGTAAACTGGGAAAGTGATGTCGTGTACTGGCTCCGCCTTTTTCCCGAGGGTGGGGG
AGAACCGTATATAAGTGCAGTAGTCGCCGTGAACGTTCTTTTTCGCAACGGGTTTGCCGCCAGAACACAG
GTAAGTGCCGTGTGTGGTTCCCGCGGGCCTGGCCTCTTTACGGGTTATGGCCCTTGCGTGCCTTGAATTA
CTTCCACCTGGCTGCAGTACGTGATTCTTGATCCCGAGCTTCGGGTTGGAAGTGGGTGGGAGAGTTCGAG
GCCTTGCGCTTAAGGAGCCCCTTCGCCTCGTGCTTGAGTTGAGGCCTGGCCTGGGCGCTGGGGCCGCCGC
GTGCGAATCTGGTGGCACCTTCGCGCCTGTCTCGCTGCTTTCGATAAGTCTCTAGCCATTTAAAATTTTT
GATGACCTGCTGCGACGCTTTTTTTCTGGCAAGATAGTCTTGTAAATGCGGGCCAAGATCTGCACACTGG
TATTTCGGTTTTTGGGGCCGCGGGCGGCGACGGGGCCCGTGCGTCCCAGCGCACATGTTCGGCGAGGCGG
GGCCTGCGAGCGCGGCCACCGAGAATCGGACGGGGGTAGTCTCAAGCTGGCCGGCCTGCTCTGGTGCCTG
GCCTCGCGCCGCCGTGTATCGCCCCGCCCTGGGCGGCAAGGCTGGCCCGGTCGGCACCAGTTGCGTGAGC
GGAAAGATGGCCGCTTCCCGGCCCTGCTGCAGGGAGCTCAAAATGGAGGACGCGGCGCTCGGGAGAGCGG
GCGGGTGAGTCACCCACACAAAGGAAAAGGGCCTTTCCGTCCTCAGCCGTCGCTTCATGTGACTCCACGG
AGTACCGGGCGCCGTCCAGGCACCTCGATTAGTTCTCGAGCTTTTGGAGTACGTCGTCTTTAGGTTGGGG
GGAGGGGTTTTATGCGATGGAGTTTCCCCACACTGAGTGGGTGGAGACTGAAGTTAGGCCAGCTTGGCAC
TTGATGTAATTCTCCTTGGAATTTGCCCTTTTTGAGTTTGGATCTTGGTTCATTCTCAAGCCTCAGACAG
TGGTTCAAAGTTTTTTTCTTCCATTTCAGGTGTCGTGAGGCTAGCACCGCCACCATGGCCGGCGGCGTGG
ACGGCCCCATCGGGATCCCGTTCCCCGACCACAGCAGCGACATCCTGAGTGGGCTGAACGAGCAGCGGAC
GCAGGGCCTGCTGTGCGACGTGGTGATCCTGGTGGAGGGCCGCGAGTTCCCCACGCACCGCTCGGTGCTG
GCCGCCTGCAGCCAGTACTTCAAGAAGCTGTTCACGTCGGGCGCCGTGGTGGACCAGCAGAACGTGTACG
AGATCGACTTCGTCAGCGCCGAGGCGCTCACCGCGCTCATGGACTTCGCCTACACGGCCACGCTCACCGT
CAGCACAGCCAACGTGGGTGACATCCTCAGCGCCGCCCGCCTGCTGGAGATCCCCGCCGTGAGCCACGTG
TGCGCCGACCTCCTGGACCGGCAGATCCTGGCGGCCGACGCGGGCGCCGACGCCGGGCAGCTGGACCTTG
TAGATCAAATTGATCAGCGCAACCTCCTCCGCGCCAAGGAGTACCTCGAGTTCTTCCAGAGCAACCCCAT
GAACAGCCTGCCCCCCGCGGCCGCCGCCGCCGCTGCCAGCTTCCCGTGGTCCGCCTTTGGGGCGTCCGAT
GATGACCTGGATGCCACCAAGGAGGCCGTGGCCGCCGCTGTGGCCGCCGTGGCCGCGGGCGACTGCAACG
GCTTAGACTTCTATGGGCCGGGCCCCCCGGCCGAGCGGCCCCCGACGGGGGACGGGGACGAGGGCGACAG
CAACCCGGGTCTGTGGCCAGAGCGGGATGAGGACGCCCCCACCGGGGGTCTCTTTCCGCCGCCGGTGGCC
CCGCCGGCCGCCACGCAGAACGGCCACTACGGCCGCGGCGGAGAGGAGGAGGCCGCCTCGCTGTCGGAGG
CGGCCCCCGAGCCGGGCGACTCTCCGGGCTTCCTGTCGGGAGCGGCCGAGGGCGAGGACGGGGACGGGCC
CGACGTGGACGGGCTGGCGGCCAGCACGCTGCTGCAGCAGATGATGTCATCGGTGGGCCGGGCGGGGGCC
GCGGCGGGGGACAGCGACGAGGAGTCGCGGGCCGACGACAAGGGCGTCATGGACTACTACCTGAAGTACT
TCAGCGGCGCCCACGACGGCGACGTCTACCCGGCCTGGTCGCAGAAGGTGGAGAAGAAGATCCGAGCCAA
GGCCTTCCAGAAGTGCCCCATCTGCGAGAAGGTCATCCAGGGCGCCGGCAAGCTGCCGCGACACATCCGC
ACCCACACGGGCGAGAAGCCCTACGAGTGCAACATCTGCAAGGTCCGCTTCACCAGGCAGGACAAGCTGA
AGGTGCACATGCGGAAGCACACGGGCGAGAAGCCGTACCTGTGCCAGCAGTGCGGCGCCGCCTTTGCCCA
CAACTACGACCTGAAGAACCACATGCGCGTGCACACGGGCCTGCGCCCCTACCAGTGCGACAGCTGCTGC
AAGACCTTCGTCCGCTCCGACCACCTGCACAGACACCTCAAGAAAGACGGCTGCAACGGCGTCCCCTCGC
GCCGCGGCCGCAAGCCCCGCGTCCGGGGCGGGGCGCCCGACCCCAGCCCGGGGGCCACCGCGACCCCCGG
CGCCCCCGCCCAGCCCAGCTCCCCCGACGCCCGGCGCAACGGCCAGGAGAAGCACTTTAAGGACGAGGAC
GAGGACGAGGACGTGGCCAGCCCCGACGGCTTGGGCCGGTTGAATGTAGCGGGCGCCGGTGGAGGAGGTG
ACAGCGGAGGTGGCCCCGGGGCCGCCACCGACGGTAACTTCACAGCCGGACTCGCCTAGTAATGAACTAG
TCCGTAACTTGAAAGTATTTCGATTTCTTGGCTTTATATATCTTGTGGAAAGGACGATAGCATCGTCAAT
ATTGCCTCACTACGCGTTAAGTCGACAATCAACCTCTGGATTACAAAATTTGTGAAAGATTGACTGGTAT
TCTTAACTATGTTGCTCCTTTTACGCTATGTGGATACGCTGCTTTAATGCCTTTGTATCATGCTATTGCT
TCCCGTATGGCTTTCATTTTCTCCTCCTTGTATAAATCCTGGTTGCTGTCTCTTTATGAGGAGTTGTGGC
CCGTTGTCAGGCAACGTGGCGTGGTGTGCACTGTGTTTGCTGACGCAACCCCCACTGGTTGGGGCATTGC
CACCACCTGTCAGCTCCTTTCCGGGACTTTCGCTTTCCCCCTCCCTATTGCCACGGCGGAACTCATCGCC
GCCTGCCTTGCCCGCTGCTGGACAGGGGCTCGGCTGTTGGGCACTGACAATTCCGTGGTGTTGTCGGGGA
AATCATCGTCCTTTCCTTGGCTGCTCGCCTGTGTTGCCACCTGGATTCTGCGCGGGACGTCCTTCTGCTA
CGTCCCTTCGGCCCTCAATCCAGCGGACCTTCCTTCCCGCGGCCTGCTGCCGGCTCTGCGGCCTCTTCCG
CGTCTTCGCCTTCGCCCTCAGACGAGTCGGATCTCCCTTTGGGCCGCCTCCCCGCGTCGACTTTAAGACC
AATGACTTACAAGGCAGCTGTAGATCTTAGCCACTTTTTAAAAGAAAAGGGGGGACTGGAAGGGCTAATT
CACTCCCAACGAAGACAAGATCTGCTTTTTGCTTGTACTGGGTCTCTCTGGTTAGACCAGATCTGAGCCT
GGGAGCTCTCTGGCTAACTAGGGAACCCACTGCTTAAGCCTCAATAAAGCTTGCCTTGAGTGCTTCAAGT
AGTGTGTGCCCGTCTGTTGTGTGACTCTGGTAACTAGAGATCCCTCAGACCCTTTTAGTCAGTGTGGAAA
ATCTCTAGCAGTACGTATAGTAGTTCATGTCATCTTATTATTCAGTATTTATAACTTGCAAAGAAATGAA
TATCAGAGAGTGAGAGGAACTTGTTTATTGCAGCTTATAATGGTTACAAATAAAGCAATAGCATCACAAA
TTTCACAAATAAAGCATTTTTTTCACTGCATTCTAGTTGTGGTTTGTCCAAACTCATCAATGTATCTTAT
CATGTCTGGCTCTAGCTATCCCGCCCCTAACTCCGCCCATCCCGCCCCTAACTCCGCCCAGTTCCGCCCA
TTCTCCGCCCCATGGCTGACTAATTTTTTTTATTTATGCAGAGGCCGAGGCCGCCTCGGCCTCTGAGCTA
TTCCAGAAGTAGTGAGGAGGCTTTTTTGGAGGCCTAGGGACGTACCCAATTCGCCCTATAGTGAGTCGTA
TTACGCGCGCTCACTGGCCGTCGTTTTACAACGTCGTGACTGGGAAAACCCTGGCGTTACCCAACTTAAT
CGCCTTGCAGCACATCCCCCTTTCGCCAGCTGGCGTAATAGCGAAGAGGCCCGCACCGATCGCCCTTCCC
AACAGTTGCGCAGCCTGAATGGCGAATGGG
[124 nt withheld, positions 7451-7574]
C
[91 nt withheld, positions 7576-7666]
A
[49 nt withheld, positions 7668-7716]
CCTTTGACGTTGGAGTCCACGTTCTTT
[37 nt withheld, positions 7744-7780]
ACCCTATCTCGGTCTATTCTTTTGATTTATAAGGGATTTTGCCGATTTCGGCCTATTGGTTAAAAAATGA
GCTGATTTAACAAAAATTTAACGCGAATTTTAACAAAATATTAACGCTTACAATTTAGGTGGCACTTTTC
GGGGAAATGTGCGCGGAACCCCTATTTGTTTATTTTTCTAAATACATTCAAATATGTATCCGCTCATGAG
ACAATAACCCTGATAAATGCTTCAATAATATTGAAAAAGGAAGAGTATGAGTATTCAACATTTCCGTGTC
GCCCTTATTCCCTTTTTTGCGGCATTTTGCCTTCCTGTTTTTGCTCACCCAGAAACGCTGGTGAAAGTAA
AAGATGCTGAAGATCAGTTGGGTGCACGAGTGGGTTACATCGAACTGGATCTCAACAGCGGTAAGATCCT
TGAGAGTTTTCGCCCCGAAGAACGTTTTCCAATGATGAGCACTTTTAAAGTTCTGCTATGTGGCGCGGTA
TTATCCCGTATTGACGCCGGGCAAGAGCAACTCGGTCGCCGCATACACTATTCTCAGAATGACTTGGTTG
AGTACTCACCAGTCACAGAAAAGCATCTTACGGATGGCATGACAGTAAGAGAATTATGCAGTGCTGCCAT
AACCATGAGTGATAACACTGCGGCCAACTTACTTCTGACAACGATCGGAGGACCGAAGGAGCTAACCGCT
TTTTTGCACAACATGGGGGATCATGTAACTCGCCTTGATCGTTGGGAACCGGAGCTGAATGAAGCCATAC
CAAACGACGAGCGTGACACCACGATGCCTGTAGCAATGGCAACAACGTTGCGCAAACTATTAACTGGCGA
ACTACTTACTCTAGCTTCCCGGCAACAATTAATAGACTGGATGGAGGCGGATAAAGTTGCAGGACCACTT
CTGCGCTCGGCCCTTCCGGCTGGCTGGTTTATTGCTGATAAATCTGGAGCCGGTGAGCGTGGGTCTCGCG
GTATCATTGCAGCACTGGGGCCAGATGGTAAGCCCTCCCGTATCGTAGTTATCTACACGACGGGGAGTCA
GGCAACTATGGATGAACGAAATAGACAGATCGCTGAGATAGGTGCCTCACTGATTAAGCATTGGTAACTG
TCAGACCAAGTTTACTCATATATACTTTAGATTGATTTAAAACTTCATTTTTAATTTAAAAGGATCTAGG
TGAAGATCCTTTTTGATAATCTCATGACCAAAATCCCTTAACGTGAGTTTTCGTTCCACTGAGCGTCAGA
CCCCGTAGAAAAGATCAAAGGATCTTCTTGAGATCCTTTTTTTCTGCGCGTAATCTGCTGCTTGCAAACA
AAAAAACCACCGCTACCAGCGGTGGTTTGTTTGCCGGATCAAGAGCTACCAACTCTTTTTCCGAAGGTAA
CTGGCTTCAGCAGAGCGCAGATACCAAATACTGTTCTTCTAGTGTAGCCGTAGTTAGGCCACCACTTCAA
GAACTCTGTAGCACCGCCTACATACCTCGCTCTGCTAATCCTGTTACCAGTGGCTGCTGCCAGTGGCGAT
AAGTCGTGTCTTACCGGGTTGGACTCAAGACGATAGTTACCGGATAAGGCGCAGCGGTCGGGCTGAACGG
GGGGTTCGTGCACACAGCCCAGCTTGGAGCGAACGACCTACACCGAACTGAGATACCTACAGCGTGAGCT
ATGAGAAAGCGCCACGCTTCCCGAAGGGAGAAAGGCGGACAGGTATCCGGTAAGCGGCAGGGTCGGAACA
GGAGAGCGCACGAGGGAGCTTCCAGGGGGAAACGCCTGGTATCTTTATAGTCCTGTCGGGTTTCGCCACC
TCTGACTTGAGCGTCGATTTTTGTGATGCTCGTCAGGGGGGCGGAGCCTATGGAAAAACGCCAGCAACGC
GGCCTTTTTACGGTTCCTGGCCTTTTGCTGGCCTTTTGCTCACATGTTCTTTCCTGCGTTATCCCCTGAT
TCTGTGGATAACCGTATTACCGCCTTTGAGTGAGCTGATACCGCTCGCCGCAGCCGAACGACCGAGCGCA
GCGAGTCAGTGAGCGAGGAAGCGGAAGAGCGCCCAATACGCAAACCGCCTCTCCCCGCGCGTTGGCCGAT
TCATTAATGCAGCTGGCACGACAGGTTTCCCGACTGGAAAGCGGGCAGTGAGCGCAACGCAATTAATGTG
AGTTAGCTCACTCATTAGGCACCCCAGGCTTTACACTTTATGCTTCCGGCTCGTATGTTGTGTGGAATTG
TGAGCGGATAACAATTTCACACAGGAAACAGCTATGACCATGATTACGCCAAGCGCGCAATTAACCCTCA
CTAAAGGGAACAAAAGCTGGAGCTGCAAGC
