>Addgene plasmid #144171 | TFORF1337 | depositor partial sequence | sequence record 284628 | Insert
ACCGCCACCATGGCCGGCGGCGTGGACGGCCCCATCGGGATCCCGTTCCCCGACCACAGCAGCGACATCC
TGAGTGGGCTGAACGAGCAGCGGACGCAGGGCCTGCTGTGCGACGTGGTGATCCTGGTGGAGGGCCGCGA
GTTCCCCACGCACCGCTCGGTGCTGGCCGCCTGCAGCCAGTACTTCAAGAAGCTGTTCACGTCGGGCGCC
GTGGTGGACCAGCAGAACGTGTACGAGATCGACTTCGTCAGCGCCGAGGCGCTCACCGCGCTCATGGACT
TCGCCTACACGGCCACGCTCACCGTCAGCACAGCCAACGTGGGTGACATCCTCAGCGCCGCCCGCCTGCT
GGAGATCCCCGCCGTGAGCCACGTGTGCGCCGACCTCCTGGACCGGCAGATCCTGGCGGCCGACGCGGGC
GCCGACGCCGGGCAGCTGGACCTTGTAGATCAAATTGATCAGCGCAACCTCCTCCGCGCCAAGGAGTACC
TCGAGTTCTTCCAGAGCAACCCCATGAACAGCCTGCCCCCCGCGGCCGCCGCCGCCGCTGCCAGCTTCCC
GTGGTCCGCCTTTGGGGCGTCCGATGATGACCTGGATGCCACCAAGGAGGCCGTGGCCGCCGCTGTGGCC
GCCGTGGCCGCGGGCGACTGCAACGGCTTAGACTTCTATGGGCCGGGCCCCCCGGCCGAGCGGCCCCCGA
CGGGGGACGGGGACGAGGGCGACAGCAACCCGGGTCTGTGGCCAGAGCGGGATGAGGACGCCCCCACCGG
GGGTCTCTTTCCGCCGCCGGTGGCCCCGCCGGCCGCCACGCAGAACGGCCACTACGGCCGCGGCGGAGAG
GAGGAGGCCGCCTCGCTGTCGGAGGCGGCCCCCGAGCCGGGCGACTCTCCGGGCTTCCTGTCGGGAGCGG
CCGAGGGCGAGGACGGGGACGGGCCCGACGTGGACGGGCTGGCGGCCAGCACGCTGCTGCAGCAGATGAT
GTCATCGGTGGGCCGGGCGGGGGCCGCGGCGGGGGACAGCGACGAGGAGTCGCGGGCCGACGACAAGGGC
GTCATGGACTACTACCTGAAGTACTTCAGCGGCGCCCACGACGGCGACGTCTACCCGGCCTGGTCGCAGA
AGGTGGAGAAGAAGATCCGAGCCAAGGCCTTCCAGAAGTGCCCCATCTGCGAGAAGGTCATCCAGGGCGC
CGGCAAGCTGCCGCGACACATCCGCACCCACACGGGCGAGAAGCCCTACGAGTGCAACATCTGCAAGGTC
CGCTTCACCAGGCAGGACAAGCTGAAGGTGCACATGCGGAAGCACACGGGCGAGAAGCCGTACCTGTGCC
AGCAGTGCGGCGCCGCCTTTGCCCACAACTACGACCTGAAGAACCACATGCGCGTGCACACGGGCCTGCG
CCCCTACCAGTGCGACAGCTGCTGCAAGACCTTCGTCCGCTCCGACCACCTGCACAGACACCTCAAGAAA
GACGGCTGCAACGGCGTCCCCTCGCGCCGCGGCCGCAAGCCCCGCGTCCGGGGCGGGGCGCCCGACCCCA
GCCCGGGGGCCACCGCGACCCCCGGCGCCCCCGCCCAGCCCAGCTCCCCCGACGCCCGGCGCAACGGCCA
GGAGAAGCACTTTAAGGACGAGGACGAGGACGAGGACGTGGCCAGCCCCGACGGCTTGGGCCGGTTGAAT
GTAGCGGGCGCCGGTGGAGGAGGTGACAGCGGAGGTGGCCCCGGGGCCGCCACCGACGGTAACTTCACAG
CCGGACTCGCCTAGTAATGAACTAGTCCGTAACTTGAAAGTATTTCGATTTCTTGGCTTTATATATCTTG
TGGAAAGGACGATAGCATCGTCAATATTGCCTCACT
