>Addgene plasmid #144171 | TFORF1337 | depositor partial sequence | sequence record 284629 | Barcode
TAGCATCGTCAATATTGCCTCACT
